>Addgene plasmid #97057 | pEHISSSO1986 | addgene full sequence | sequence record 190241 | Addgene NGS Result
ATCCGGATATAGTTCCTCCTTTCAGCAAAAAACCCCTCAAGACCCGTTTAGAGGCCCCAAGGGGTTATGC
TAGTTATTGCTCAGCGGTGGCAGCAGCCAACTCAGCTTCCTTTCGGGCTTTGTTAGCAGCCGGATCTCAG
TGGTGGTGGTGGTGGTGCTCGAGTGCGGCCGCAAGCTTGTCGACGGAGCTCGAATTCGGATCCTTAGGGA
TTCGATTTTAAACTTTTTATTGAATAGTAGTTGAATATTTCTTCTACATCCCTATAAAGCTTATCCTTTT
GCTCTTTATTTAAACTATTATAGATTTTCGCATAGATTTTCGCTAAAACATTGTCAACAATTGTCTTAGC
GACATCTCGGTCTAAACTTACAAACGATGTGACTTTATCTCTTAGATCTACTTGATAGGTTCCCGTATTA
AAGTTTTTTATTGGAAGACTAAAAGTTATATTTCCATGCACGTCCTTCTTGCGAATTATATATAATTTGT
TTGAAGGAATGCCGATAATCTTAAAATGGTTACCTTTTAAAATTTTACCACTTATCAAAATTCCTTTTAC
GTAATCACAAGGATCAAAAGTAGGTACTAGTTCGCCGGTACTTTCATCTATTGCATAACCTGTAAGTACT
AAGATATTATGAAGCCCCTTATCATCGATTTGACTGACATGTTGTCCATTCTGATTATATTCTATTGAAA
CACTACTTCCAATTTTTATTTGATTATTATCCTCAGAAGAAATAGAATTTGTTATTGGTAAAAATACCTG
CTCTTCCCATCCAGCTCCACTAGTCATGGCGCCCTGAAAATACAGGTTTTCGGTCGTTGGGATATCGTAA
TCGTGATGGTGATGGTGATGGTAGTACGACATATGTATATCTCCTTCTTAAAGTTAAACAAAATTATTTC
TAGAGGGGAATTGTTATCCGCTCACAATTCCCCTATAGTGAGTCGTATTAATTTCGCGGGATCGAGATCG
ATCTCGATCCTCTACGCCGGACGCATCGTGGCCGGCATCACCGGCGCCACAGGTGCGGTTGCTGGCGCCT
ATATCGCCGACATCACCGATGGGGAAGATCGGGCTCGCCACTTCGGGCTCATGAGCGCTTGTTTCGGCGT
GGGTATGGTGGCAGGCCCCGTGGCCGGGGGACTGTTGGGCGCCATCTCCTTGCATGCACCATTCCTTGCG
GCGGCGGTGCTCAACGGCCTCAACCTACTACTGGGCTGCTTCCTAATGCAGGAGTCGCATAAGGGAGAGC
GTCGAGATCCCGGACACCATCGAATGGCGCAAAACCTTTCGCGGTATGGCATGATAGCGCCCGGAAGAGA
GTCAATTCAGGGTGGTGAATGTGAAACCAGTAACGTTATACGATGTCGCAGAGTATGCCGGTGTCTCTTA
TCAGACCGTTTCCCGCGTGGTGAACCAGGCCAGCCACGTTTCTGCGAAAACGCGGGAAAAAGTGGAAGCG
GCGATGGCGGAGCTGAATTACATTCCCAACCGCGTGGCACAACAACTGGCGGGCAAACAGTCGTTGCTGA
TTGGCGTTGCCACCTCCAGTCTGGCCCTGCACGCGCCGTCGCAAATTGTCGCGGCGATTAAATCTCGCGC
CGATCAACTGGGTGCCAGCGTGGTGGTGTCGATGGTAGAACGAAGCGGCGTCGAAGCCTGTAAAGCGGCG
GTGCACAATCTTCTCGCGCAACGCGTCAGTGGGCTGATCATTAACTATCCGCTGGATGACCAGGATGCCA
TTGCTGTGGAAGCTGCCTGCACTAATGTTCCGGCGTTATTTCTTGATGTCTCTGACCAGACACCCATCAA
CAGTATTATTTTCTCCCATGAAGACGGTACGCGACTGGGCGTGGAGCATCTGGTCGCATTGGGTCACCAG
CAAATCGCGCTGTTAGCGGGCCCATTAAGTTCTGTCTCGGCGCGTCTGCGTCTGGCTGGCTGGCATAAAT
ATCTCACTCGCAATCAAATTCAGCCGATAGCGGAACGGGAAGGCGACTGGAGTGCCATGTCCGGTTTTCA
ACAAACCATGCAAATGCTGAATGAGGGCATCGTTCCCACTGCGATGCTGGTTGCCAACGATCAGATGGCG
CTGGGCGCAATGCGCGCCATTACCGAGTCCGGGCTGCGCGTTGGTGCGGACATCTCGGTAGTGGGATACG
ACGATACCGAAGACAGCTCATGTTATATCCCGCCGTTAACCACCATCAAACAGGATTTTCGCCTGCTGGG
GCAAACCAGCGTGGACCGCTTGCTGCAACTCTCTCAGGGCCAGGCGGTGAAGGGCAATCAGCTGTTGCCC
GTCTCACTGGTGAAAAGAAAAACCACCCTGGCGCCCAATACGCAAACCGCCTCTCCCCGCGCGTTGGCCG
ATTCATTAATGCAGCTGGCACGACAGGTTTCCCGACTGGAAAGCGGGCAGTGAGCGCAACGCAATTAATG
TAAGTTAGCTCACTCATTAGGCACCGGGATCTCGACCGATGCCCTTGAGAGCCTTCAACCCAGTCAGCTC
CTTCCGGTGGGCGCGGGGCATGACTATCGTCGCCGCACTTATGACTGTCTTCTTTATCATGCAACTCGTA
GGACAGGTGCCGGCAGCGCTCTGGGTCATTTTCGGCGAGGACCGCTTTCGCTGGAGCGCGACGATGATCG
GCCTGTCGCTTGCGGTATTCGGAATCTTGCACGCCCTCGCTCAAGCCTTCGTCACTGGTCCCGCCACCAA
ACGTTTCGGCGAGAAGCAGGCCATTATCGCCGGCATGGCGGCCCCACGGGTGCGCATGATCGTGCTCCTG
TCGTTGAGGACCCGGCTAGGCTGGCGGGGTTGCCTTACTGGTTAGCAGAATGAATCACCGATACGCGAGC
GAACGTGAAGCGACTGCTGCTGCAAAACGTCTGCGACCTGAGCAACAACATGAATGGTCTTCGGTTTCCG
TGTTTCGTAAAGTCTGGAAACGCGGAAGTCAGCGCCCTGCACCATTATGTTCCGGATCTGCATCGCAGGA
TGCTGCTGGCTACCCTGTGGAACACCTACATCTGTATTAACGAAGCGCTGGCATTGACCCTGAGTGATTT
TTCTCTGGTCCCGCCGCATCCATACCGCCAGTTGTTTACCCTCACAACGTTCCAGTAACCGGGCATGTTC
ATCATCAGTAACCCGTATCGTGAGCATCCTCTCTCGTTTCATCGGTATCATTACCCCCATGAACAGAAAT
CCCCCTTACACGGAGGCATCAGTGACCAAACAGGAAAAAACCGCCCTTAACATGGCCCGCTTTATCAGAA
GCCAGACATTAACGCTTCTGGAGAAACTCAACGAGCTGGACGCGGATGAACAGGCAGACATCTGTGAATC
GCTTCACGACCACGCTGATGAGCTTTACCGCAGCTGCCTCGCGCGTTTCGGTGATGACGGTGAAAACCTC
TGACACATGCAGCTCCCGGAGACGGTCACAGCTTGTCTGTAAGCGGATGCCGGGAGCAGACAAGCCCGTC
AGGGCGCGTCAGCGGGTGTTGGCGGGTGTCGGGGCGCAGCCATGACCCAGTCACGTAGCGATAGCGGAGT
GTATACTGGCTTAACTATGCGGCATCAGAGCAGATTGTACTGAGAGTGCACCATTGCGGTGTGAAATACC
GCACAGATGCGTAAGGAGAAAATACCGCATCAGGCGCTCTTCCGCTTCCTCGCTCACTGACTCGCTGCGC
TCGGTCGTTCGGCTGCGGCGAGCGGTATCAGCTCACTCAAAGGCGGTAATACGGTTATCCACAGAATCAG
GGGATAACGCAGGAAAGAACATGTGAGCAAAAGGCCAGCAAAAGGCCAGGAACCGTAAAAAGGCCGCGTT
GCTGGCGTTTTTCCATAGGCTCCGCCCCCCTGACGAGCATCACAAAAATCGACGCTCAAGTCAGAGGTGG
CGAAACCCGACAGGACTATAAAGATACCAGGCGTTTCCCCCTGGAAGCTCCCTCGTGCGCTCTCCTGTTC
CGACCCTGCCGCTTACCGGATACCTGTCCGCCTTTCTCCCTTCGGGAAGCGTGGCGCTTTCTCATAGCTC
ACGCTGTAGGTATCTCAGTTCGGTGTAGGTCGTTCGCTCCAAGCTGGGCTGTGTGCACGAACCCCCCGTT
CAGCCCGACCGCTGCGCCTTATCCGGTAACTATCGTCTTGAGTCCAACCCGGTAAGACACGACTTATCGC
CACTGGCAGCAGCCACTGGTAACAGGATTAGCAGAGCGAGGTATGTAGGCGGTGCTACAGAGTTCTTGAA
GTGGTGGCCTAACTACGGCTACACTAGAAGGACAGTATTTGGTATCTGCGCTCTGCTGAAGCCAGTTACC
TTCGGAAAAAGAGTTGGTAGCTCTTGATCCGGCAAACAAACCACCGCTGGTAGCGGTGGTTTTTTTGTTT
GCAAGCAGCAGATTACGCGCAGAAAAAAAGGATCTCAAGAAGATCCTTTGATCTTTTCTACGGGGTCTGA
CGCTCAGTGGAACGAAAACTCACGTTAAGGGATTTTGGTCATGAACAATAAAACTGTCTGCTTACATAAA
CAGTAATACAAGGGGTGTTATGAGCCATATTCAACGGGAAACGTCTTGCTCTAGGCCGCGATTAAATTCC
AACATGGATGCTGATTTATATGGGTATAAATGGGCTCGCGATAATGTCGGGCAATCAGGTGCGACAATCT
ATCGATTGTATGGGAAGCCCGATGCGCCAGAGTTGTTTCTGAAACATGGCAAAGGTAGCGTTGCCAATGA
TGTTACAGATGAGATGGTCAGACTAAACTGGCTGACGGAATTTATGCCTCTTCCGACCATCAAGCATTTT
ATCCGTACTCCTGATGATGCATGGTTACTCACCACTGCGATCCCCGGGAAAACAGCATTCCAGGTATTAG
AAGAATATCCTGATTCAGGTGAAAATATTGTTGATGCGCTGGCAGTGTTCCTGCGCCGGTTGCATTCGAT
TCCTGTTTGTAATTGTCCTTTTAACAGCGATCGCGTATTTCGTCTCGCTCAGGCGCAATCACGAATGAAT
AACGGTTTGGTTGATGCGAGTGATTTTGATGACGAGCGTAATGGCTGGCCTGTTGAACAAGTCTGGAAAG
AAATGCATAAACTTTTGCCATTCTCACCGGATTCAGTCGTCACTCATGGTGATTTCTCACTTGATAACCT
TATTTTTGACGAGGGGAAATTAATAGGTTGTATTGATGTTGGACGAGTCGGAATCGCAGACCGATACCAG
GATCTTGCCATCCTATGGAACTGCCTCGGTGAGTTTTCTCCTTCATTACAGAAACGGCTTTTTCAAAAAT
ATGGTATTGATAATCCTGATATGAATAAATTGCAGTTTCATTTGATGCTCGATGAGTTTTTCTAAGAATT
AATTCATGAGCGGATACATATTTGAATGTATTTAGAAAAATAAACAAATAGGGGTTCCGCGCACATTTCC
CCGAAAAGTGCCACCTAAATTGTAAGCGTTAATATTTTGTTAAAATTCGCGTTAAATTTTTGTTAAATCA
GCTCATTTTTTAACCAATAGGCCGAAATCGGCAAAATCCCTTATAAATCAAAAGAATAGACCGAGATAGG
GT
[37 nt withheld, positions 5603-5639]
AAAGAACGTGGACTCCAACGTCAAAGG
[49 nt withheld, positions 5667-5715]
T
[91 nt withheld, positions 5717-5807]
G
[124 nt withheld, positions 5809-5932]
CCCATTCGCCA
Features (pLannotate 1.2.2; 21 found; start..end, strand, type, name):
     26..73      -  terminator     T7 terminator: transcription terminator for bacteriophage T7 RNA polymerase
     81..130     -  CDS            SET1 (fragment): solubility-enhancement tag derived from T7 phage gene 10B
    140..157     -  CDS            9xHis (fragment): 9xHis affinity tag
    207..797     -  CDS            cmr7A: CMR7A_SACS2 - Experimental evidence at protein level: Swiss-Prot protein existence level 1. CRISPR (clustered regularly interspaced short palindromic repeat) is an adaptive immune system that provides protection against mobile genetic elements (viruses, transposable elements and conjugative plasmids). CRISPR clusters contain spacers, sequences complementary to antecedent mobile elements, and target invading nucleic acids. CRISPR clusters are transcribed and processed into CRISPR RNA (crRNA) (By similarity). The CMR complex degrades RNA complementary to the crRNA (target RNA) within UA dinucleo
    801..821     -  CDS            TEV site: tobacco etch virus (TEV) protease recognition and cleavage site
    843..862     -  CDS            8xHis (fragment): 8xHis affinity tag
    880..902     -  RBS            RBS: efficient ribosome binding site from bacteriophage T7 gene 10 (Olins and Rangwala, 1989)
    917..941     -  protein_bind   lac operator: The lac repressor binds to the lac operator to inhibit transcription in E. coli. This inhibition can be relieved by adding lactose or isopropyl-β-D-thiogalactopyranoside (IPTG). lac repressor encoded by lacI
    942..960     -  promoter       T7 promoter: promoter for bacteriophage T7 RNA polymerase
    986..1265    +  CDS            TcR (fragment): tetracycline efflux protein; tet; confers resistance to tetracycline
   1273..1350    +  promoter       lacI promoter: lacI
   1351..2433    +  CDS            lacI: lac repressor; lacI; The lac repressor binds to the lac operator to inhibit transcription in E. coli. This inhibition can be relieved by adding lactose or isopropyl-β-D-thiogalactopyranoside (IPTG).
   2446..2467    +  protein_bind   CAP binding site: CAP binding activates transcription in the presence of cAMP. E. coli catabolite activator protein
   2482..2773    +  CDS            TcR (fragment): tetracycline efflux protein; tet; confers resistance to tetracycline
   2845..3225    -  CDS            YPB1_ECOLX: Protein predicted: Swiss-Prot protein existence level 4. From Escherichia coli.
   3242..3433    +  CDS            rop: Rop protein, which maintains plasmids at low copy number; rop
   3535..3674    +  misc_feature   bom: basis of mobility region from pBR322
   3860..4448    -  rep_origin     ori: high-copy-number ColE1/pMB1/pBR322/pUC origin of replication
   4570..5385    +  CDS            KanR: aminoglycoside phosphotransferase; aph(3')-Ia; confers resistance to kanamycin in bacteria or G418 (Geneticin®) in eukaryotes
   5394..5451    -  promoter       AmpR promoter (fragment): bla
   5504..5932    -  rep_origin     f1 ori (sequence partly withheld): f1 bacteriophage origin of replication; arrow indicates direction of (+) strand synthesis
