[The description below was written by a language model from this plasmid's Addgene catalogue record and pLannotate feature annotations shown in this document.]
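Description:
pEHISSSO1986 is a bacterial expression plasmid built on the pEHISTEV backbone, a pET-style T7 vector, for producing the protein encoded by Sulfolobus solfataricus ORF SSO1986 in E. coli. It is selected with kanamycin through an aph(3')-Ia KanR gene and replicates from a ColE1/pBR322-type origin. The rop gene and bom region are retained, consistent with the low copy number recorded for the plasmid. An f1 origin is also present. Short annotated tetracycline-resistance and AmpR-promoter fragments appear to be non-functional remnants of the backbone's ancestry.

The 594 bp insert was cloned between a BspHI-compatible site, destroyed in the process, and BamHI. The sequence annotation matches it to cmr7A, a subunit of the CMR CRISPR complex, which degrades RNA complementary to the crRNA. Expression is driven by a T7 promoter with an adjacent lac operator and the T7 gene 10 ribosome binding site, and it ends at a T7 terminator. A plasmid-borne lacI gene supplies repressor, so transcription stays off until IPTG induction in a DE3 strain that provides T7 RNA polymerase.

The protein carries an N-terminal 6xHis tag followed by a TEV protease site, which allows metal-affinity purification and subsequent tag removal. A further His-tag fragment and a SET1-like fragment are annotated downstream of the insert. These are probably vector sequence lying beyond the end of the ORF, although the record does not confirm that they are untranslated. The plasmid comes from a structural proteomics programme, so its likely use is recombinant protein production for structural and biochemical study. The sequenced record of 5,943 nt agrees closely with the listed total size of 5,947 bp.
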