Addgene plasmid #97057: pEHISSSO1986
Purpose: Expressing Sulfolobus solfataricus orf SSO1986 protein
Depositing lab: Huanting Liu & James Naismith. Depositing organization: University of St. Andrews. Publication: The Scottish Structural Proteomics Facility: targets, methods and outputs. Oke M, Carter LG, Johnson KA, Liu H, McMahon SA, Yan X, Kerou M, Weikart ND, Kadi N, Sheikh MA, Schmelz S, Dorward M, Zawadzki M, Cozens C, Falconer H, Powers H, Overton IM, van Niekerk CA, Peng X, Patel P, Garrett RA, Prangishvili D, Botting CH, Coote PJ, Dryden DT, Barton GJ, Schwarz-Linek U, Challis GL, Taylor GL, White MF, Naismith JH. J Struct Funct Genomics. 2010 Jun;11(2):167-80. doi: 10.1007/s10969-010-9090-y. Epub 2010 Apr 24. PubMed 20419351.
Backbone
  Vector backbone: pEHISTEV
  Backbone manufacturer: BSRC, University of St Andrews
  Backbone size w/o insert (bp): 5353
  Total vector size (bp): 5947
  Modifications to backbone: none
Growth in bacteria
  Bacterial resistance: Kanamycin, 50 μg/mL
  Growth temperature: 37°C
  Growth strain: DH5alpha
  Growth instructions: Protein expression in DE3 strains
  Copy number: Low Copy
Gene/Insert
  Gene/Insert name: S. solfataricus orf SSO1986 (alt name: Sso1986)
  Species: Sulfolobus solfataricus
  Insert size (bp): 594
  Mutation: none
  Promoter: T7
  Tag / fusion protein: N-terminal TEV protease cleavable 6xHis tag (N terminal on backbone)
  Cloning method: Restriction Enzyme; 5′ cloning site BspHI (destroyed during cloning); 3′ cloning site BamHI (not destroyed)
  Sequencing primers: 5′ T7 promoter; 3′ T7 terminator
Resource information
  A portion of this plasmid was derived from a plasmid made by: original
Terms and licenses: Academic/Nonprofit Terms; Industry Terms: Not Available to Industry
How to cite: pEHISSSO1986 was a gift from Huanting Liu & James Naismith (Addgene plasmid # 97057 ; http://n2t.net/addgene:97057 ; RRID:Addgene_97057)
